>Addgene plasmid #1448 | pPD49_83 | depositor full sequence | sequence record 59 | Author sequence
ATGACCATGATTACGCCAAGCTTGCATGCCTGCAGGTCGACTCTAGAGGATCACCAAAAACGGAACGTTG
AGCTGGACGGAAATAGTGGTAAAGTGACATGATTATAGTTTGAAGATTTCTAATTTCACAATTAGAGCAA
ATGTTGTTCGGTATTTATTTTCAACGGTATTTATACTATTTTCCACCTTTTTCTAGAACATTCGAGCTGC
TTGTTGCAAAAGGAGGGCGACTCACATTCGGTACATGGAAAAGTAGTGTACACAATAAAGAGACCCAGAT
ACATTTTCCGTCTGCGTCTCTTTGCACCCACCGGGAGTATTTTCAAACGAATGCATCTAGGACCTTCTAG
AACATTCTGTAAGGCTGCAGAATGCGGGTATATAAGGAAAGCGGGCTCAGAGGAAGCCAACACGCTTTGT
TCTAGTGCATCTAAAAAACTTCGAAAATCCTCATCGGATCCCCGGGATTGGCCAAAGGACCCAAAGGTAT
GTTTCGAATGATACTAACATAACATAGAACATTTTCAGGAGGACCCTTGGCTAGCGTCGACGGTACCATG
GTATTGATATCTGAGCTCCGCATCGGCCGCTGTCATCAGATCGCCATCTCGCGCCCGTGCCTCTGACTTC
TAAGTCCAATTACTCTTCAACATCCCTACATGCTCTTTCTCCCTGTGCTCCCACCCCCTATTTTTGTTAT
TATCAAAAAACTTCTCTTAATTTCTTTGTTTTTTAGCTTCTTTTAAGTCACCTCTAACAATGAAATTGTG
TAGATTCAAAAATAGAATTAATTCGTAATAAAAAGTCGAAAAAAATTGTGCTCCCTCCCCCCATTAATAA
TAATTCTATCCCAAAATCTACACAATGTTCTGTGTACACTTCTTATGTTTTTTACTTCTGATAAATTTTT
TTGAAACATCATAGAAAAAACCGCACACAAAATACCTTATCATATGTTACGTTTCAGTTTATGACCGCAA
TTTTTATTTCTTCGCACGTCTGGGCCTCTCATGACGTCAAATCATGCTCATCGTGAAAAAGTTTTGGAGT
ATTTTTGGAATTTTTCAATCAAGTGAAAGTTTATGAAATTAATTTTCCTGCTTTTGCTTTTTGGGGTTTC
CCCTATTGTTTGTCAAGATTTCGAGGACGGCGTTTTTCTTGCTAAAATCACAAGTATTGATGAGCACGAT
GCAAGAAAGATCGGAAGAAGGTTTGGGTTTGAGGCTCAGTGGAAGGTGAGTAGAAGTTGATAATTTGAAA
GTGGAGTAGTGTCTATGGGGTTTTTGCCTTAAATGACAGAATACATTCCCAATATACCAAACATAACTGT
TTCCTACTAGTCGGCCGTACGGGCCCTTTCGTCTCGCGCGTTTCGGTGATGACGGTGAAAACCTCTGACA
CATGCAGCTCCCGGAGACGGTCACAGCTTGTCTGTAAGCGGATGCCGGGAGCAGACAAGCCCGTCAGGGC
GCGTCAGCGGGTGTTGGCGGGTGTCGGGGCTGGCTTAACTATGCGGCATCAGAGCAGATTGTACTGAGAG
TGCACCATATGCGGTGTGAAATACCGCACAGATGCGTAAGGAGAAAATACCGCATCAGGCGGCCTTAAGG
GCCTCGTGATACGCCTATTTTTATAGGTTAATGTCATGATAATAATGGTTTCTTAGACGTCAGGTGGCAC
TTTTCGGGGAAATGTGCGCGGAACCCCTATTTGTTTATTTTTCTAAATACATTCAAATATGTATCCGCTC
ATGAGACAATAACCCTGATAAATGCTTCAATAATATTGAAAAAGGAAGAGTATGAGTATTCAACATTTCC
GTGTCGCCCTTATTCCCTTTTTTGCGGCATTTTGCCTTCCTGTTTTTGCTCACCCAGAAACGCTGGTGAA
AGTAAAAGATGCTGAAGATCAGTTGGGTGCACGAGTGGGTTACATCGAACTGGATCTCAACAGCGGTAAG
ATCCTTGAGAGTTTTCGCCCCGAAGAACGTTTTCCAATGATGAGCACTTTTAAAGTTCTGCTATGTGGCG
CGGTATTATCCCGTATTGACGCCGGGCAAGAGCAACTCGGTCGCCGCATACACTATTCTCAGAATGACTT
GGTTGAGTACTCACCAGTCACAGAAAAGCATCTTACGGATGGCATGACAGTAAGAGAATTATGCAGTGCT
GCCATAACCATGAGTGATAACACTGCGGCCAACTTACTTCTGACAACGATCGGAGGACCGAAGGAGCTAA
CCGCTTTTTTGCACAACATGGGGGATCATGTAACTCGCCTTGATCGTTGGGAACCGGAGCTGAATGAAGC
CATACCAAACGACGAGCGTGACACCACGATGCCTGTAGCAATGGCAACAACGTTGCGCAAACTATTAACT
GGCGAACTACTTACTCTAGCTTCCCGGCAACAATTAATAGACTGGATGGAGGCGGATAAAGTTGCAGGAC
CACTTCTGCGCTCGGCCCTTCCGGCTGGCTGGTTTATTGCTGATAAATCTGGAGCCGGTGAGCGTGGGTC
TCGCGGTATCATTGCAGCACTGGGGCCAGATGGTAAGCCCTCCCGTATCGTAGTTATCTACACGACGGGG
AGTCAGGCAACTATGGATGAACGAAATAGACAGATCGCTGAGATAGGTGCCTCACTGATTAAGCATTGGT
AACTGTCAGACCAAGTTTACTCATATATACTTTAGATTGATTTAAAACTTCATTTTTAATTTAAAAGGAT
CTAGGTGAAGATCCTTTTTGATAATCTCATGACCAAAATCCCTTAACGTGAGTTTTCGTTCCACTGAGCG
TCAGACCCCGTAGAAAAGATCAAAGGATCTTCTTGAGATCCTTTTTTTCTGCGCGTAATCTGCTGCTTGC
AAACAAAAAAACCACCGCTACCAGCGGTGGTTTGTTTGCCGGATCAAGAGCTACCAACTCTTTTTCCGAA
GGTAACTGGCTTCAGCAGAGCGCAGATACCAAATACTGTCCTTCTAGTGTAGCCGTAGTTAGGCCACCAC
TTCAAGAACTCTGTAGCACCGCCTACATACCTCGCTCTGCTAATCCTGTTACCAGTGGCTGCTGCCAGTG
GCGATAAGTCGTGTCTTACCGGGTTGGACTCAAGACGATAGTTACCGGATAAGGCGCAGCGGTCGGGCTG
AACGGGGGGTTCGTGCACACAGCCCAGCTTGGAGCGAACGACCTACACCGAACTGAGATACCTACAGCGT
GAGCATTGAGAAAGCGCCACGCTTCCCGAAGGGAGAAAGGCGGACAGGTATCCGGTAAGCGGCAGGGTCG
GAACAGGAGAGCGCACGAGGGAGCTTCCAGGGGGAAACGCCTGGTATCTTTATAGTCCTGTCGGGTTTCG
CCACCTCTGACTTGAGCGTCGATTTTTGTGATGCTCGTCAGGGGGGCGGAGCCTATGGAAAAACGCCAGC
AACGCGGCCTTTTTACGGTTCCTGGCCTTTTGCTGGCCTTTTGCTCACATGTTCTTTCCTGCGTTATCCC
CTGATTCTGTGGATAACCGTATTACCGCCTTTGAGTGAGCTGATACCGCTCGCCGCAGCCGAACGACCGA
GCGCAGCGAGTCAGTGAGCGAGGAAGCGGAAGAGCGCCCAATACGCAAACCGCCTCTCCCCGCGCGTTGG
CCGATTCATTAATGCAGCTGGCACGACAGGTTTCCCGACTGGAAAGCGGGCAGTGAGCGCAACGCAATTA
ATGTGAGTTAGCTCACTCATTAGGCACCCCAGGCTTTACACTTTATGCTTCCGGCTCGTATGTTGTGTGG
AATTGTGAGCGGATAACAATTTCACACAGGAAACAGCT
Features (pLannotate 1.2.2; 12 found; start..end, strand, type, name):
     18..52      -  misc_feature   MCS (fragment): pUC18/19 multiple cloning site
     50..100     -  CDS            hsp-16.1 (fragment): HSP11_CAEEL - Also known as hsp16-1b. Experimental evidence at transcript level: Swiss-Prot protein existence level 2. From Caenorhabditis elegans.
   1083..1235    +  CDS            aex-5 (fragment): AEX5_CAEEL - Also known as kpc-3 From Caenorhabditis elegans.
   1363..1398    +  CDS            rop (fragment): Rop protein, which maintains plasmids at low copy number; rop
   1500..1599    +  misc_feature   bom (fragment): basis of mobility region from pBR322
   1697..1801    +  promoter       AmpR promoter: bla
   1802..2662    +  CDS            AmpR: β-lactamase; bla; confers resistance to ampicillin, carbenicillin, and related antibiotics
   2833..3421    +  rep_origin     ori: high-copy-number ColE1/pMB1/pBR322/pUC origin of replication
   3604..3696    +  CDS            lacI (fragment): lac repressor; lacI; The lac repressor binds to the lac operator to inhibit transcription in E. coli. This inhibition can be relieved by adding lactose or isopropyl-β-D-thiogalactopyranoside (IPTG).
   3709..3730    +  protein_bind   CAP binding site: CAP binding activates transcription in the presence of cAMP. E. coli catabolite activator protein
   3745..3775    +  promoter       lac promoter: promoter for the E. coli lac operon
   3783..3799    +  protein_bind   lac operator: The lac repressor binds to the lac operator to inhibit transcription in E. coli. This inhibition can be relieved by adding lactose or isopropyl-β-D-thiogalactopyranoside (IPTG). lac repressor encoded by lacI
