[The description below was written by a language model from this plasmid's Addgene catalogue record and pLannotate feature annotations shown in this document.]
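Description:
pPD49_83 is an empty worm-expression backbone of about 3.8 kb from the 1995 Fire Lab vector kit, intended for placing a gene of interest under heat-shock control in Caenorhabditis elegans. The parent backbone is listed as unknown, but the annotated features point to a pUC/pBR322-type plasmid. It carries a high-copy ColE1/pMB1 origin and a β-lactamase gene with its own promoter for ampicillin selection in E. coli. It also retains remnants of the rop, bom and lacI regions, and a CAP site, lac promoter and lac operator next to a fragment of the pUC18/19 multiple cloning site. No worm selectable marker or reporter is recorded.

There is no insert. The catalogue's tag field instead lists the functional modules: 5' regions from hsp16-2 and hsp16-41, a synthetic intron designated IVSA, and an element called rf2128 that the record does not explain. The hsp16 genes are small heat-shock protein genes of C. elegans, and their upstream sequences are widely used to give temperature-inducible transgene expression. A synthetic intron is typically included to improve expression in worms. The automated annotation detects only a short hsp-16.1 coding fragment beside the cloning site, consistent with sequence derived from an hsp16 locus. It also detects an aex-5 fragment further downstream, whose role is not stated in the record. The heat-shock promoter itself, the intron and any 3' end sequences are not individually annotated, so their exact positions and arrangement cannot be read from the feature table.

Coding sequences are introduced by restriction cloning, and the resulting constructs would typically be used for heat-inducible expression in transgenic worms. The kit documentation cited by the depositor is the source for finer details.
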