Addgene plasmid #1448: pPD49_83
Purpose: (Empty Backbone)
Depositing lab: Andrew Fire. Depositing organization: Carnegie Institution for Science.
Backbone
  Vector backbone: Unknown
  Backbone size (bp): 3826
  Vector type: Worm Expression
Growth in bacteria
  Bacterial resistance: Ampicillin, 100 μg/mL
  Growth temperature: 37°C
  Growth strain: DH5alpha
  Copy number: Unknown
Gene/Insert
  Gene/Insert name: None
  Tag / fusion protein: hsp16-25', hsp16-415', IVSA, rf2128
  Cloning method: Restriction Enzyme
Terms and licenses: Academic/Nonprofit Terms; Industry Terms: Not Available to Industry
Depositor comments: See Fire Lab Vector Kit Documentation 1995. Fire Lab Miniprep Number pPD49.83, Ligation number NONE.
How to cite: pPD49_83 was a gift from Andrew Fire (Addgene plasmid # 1448 ; http://n2t.net/addgene:1448 ; RRID:Addgene_1448)
