>Addgene plasmid #1448 | pPD49_83 | addgene partial sequence | sequence record 16589 | 1448_m13reverse
GNGCTGCGGTCGACTCTAGAGGATCACCAAAAACGGAACGTTGAGCTGGACGGAAATAGTGGTAAAGTGA
CATGATTATAGTTTGAAGATTTCTAATTTCACAATTAGAGCAAATGTTGTTCGGTATTTATTTTCAACGG
TATTTATACTATTTTCCACCTTTTTCTAGAACATTCGAGCTGCTTGTTGCAAAAGGAGGGCGACTCACAT
TCGGTACATGGAAAAGTAGTGTACACAATAAAGAGACCCAGATACATTTTCCGTCTGCGTCTCTTTGCAC
CCACCGGGAGTATTTTCAAACGAATGCATCTAGGACCTTCTAGAACATTCTGTAAGGCTGCAGAATGCGG
GTATATAAGGAAAGCGGGCTCAGAGGAAGCCAACACGCTTTGTTCTAGTGCATCTAAAAAACTTCGAAAA
TCCTCATCGGATCCCCGGGATTGGCCAAAGGACCCAAAGGTATGTTTCGAATGATACTAACATAACATAG
AACATTTTCAGGAGGACCCTTGGCTAGCGTCGACGGTACCATGGTATTGATATCTGAGCTCCGCATCGGC
CGCTGTCATCAGATCGCCATCTCGCGCCCGTGCCTCTGACTTCTAAGTCCAATTACTCTTCAACATCCCT
ACATGCTCTTTCTCCCTGTGCTCCCACCCCCTATTTTTGTTATTATCAAAAAACTTCTCTTAATTTCTTT
GTTTTTTAGCTTCTTTTAAGTCACCTCTAACAATGAAATTGTGTAGATTCAAAAATAGAATTAATTCGTA
ATAAAAAGTCGAAAAAAATTGTGCTCCCTCCCCCCATTAATAATAATTCTATCCCAAAATCTACACAATG
TTCTGTGTACACTTCTTATGTTTTTTACTTCTGATAAATTTTTTTGAAACATCATAGAAAAAAACCGCAC
ACAAAATACCTTATCATATGTTACGTTTCCAGTTTATGACCGCAATTTTTATTTCTTCNCACGTCTGGGC
CTCNCCTGNACGTCCAATCNTGCTCNTCGGGAAAAAGNTTTGGGANTATTTTTGGAATTTTCCATCAGGG
NAAAGTTTATGAAATAATTTTCCGGCTTTGGCTTTTGGGGNTNCCCCTATGGTTGNCAGATTCCAGANGG
NGTTTTTCTGCTAATCCNAGTNTGGTGAACCCATGCAAAAAATCGAAAAGGTTGGNTTGAGCCNNGGANG
GAAAAAATNAAANTTGAAGGGAAAGGGNCTTNGGNTTTNCCTAAAGAAAAAAATNCCAAAACNAANNTGN
TTTAANGGGCGGAGGCNTNCCCCCGGTTTGGGAAGGGAANCCNAAANNCCCCNANACCCTTTNTGAGGGN
GGAAAAACCCCGGNCCGNGGGGGGGGGGG
